Addgene plasmid #194768: pHACK(Gal4)-DONR(T2A-Cas9)
Purpose: To insert T2A-Cas9 into Gal4 coding sequence in Drosophila, converting Gal4 into a T2A-Cas9 transgene.
Depositing lab: Chun Han. Depositing organization: Cornell University. Publication: Upgraded CRISPR/Cas9 tools for tissue-specific mutagenesis in Drosophila. Koreman GT, Xu Y, Hu Q, Zhang Z, Allen SE, Wolfner MF, Wang B, Han C. Proc Natl Acad Sci U S A. 2021 Apr 6;118(14). pii: 2014255118. doi: 10.1073/pnas.2014255118. PubMed 33782117.
Backbone
  Vector backbone: pACGCB(2.1)-Gal4
  Vector type: Insect Expression, CRISPR
Growth in bacteria
  Bacterial resistance: Ampicillin, 100 μg/mL
  Growth temperature: 37°C
  Growth strain: DH5alpha
  Copy number: High Copy
Gene/Insert
  Gene/Insert name: T2A-Cas9
  Cloning method: Gibson Cloning
  Sequencing primers: 5′ unknown
Terms and licenses: Academic/Nonprofit Terms; Industry Terms: Not Available to Industry
How to cite: pHACK(Gal4)-DONR(T2A-Cas9) was a gift from Chun Han (Addgene plasmid # 194768 ; http://n2t.net/addgene:194768 ; RRID:Addgene_194768)
