[The description below was written by a language model from this plasmid's Addgene catalogue record and pLannotate feature annotations shown in this document.]
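Description:
pHACK(Gal4)-DONR(T2A-Cas9) is a roughly 20 kb Drosophila transgenesis and CRISPR donor plasmid built on the pACGCB(2.1)-Gal4 backbone. It is designed to convert existing Gal4 driver lines into tissue-specific Cas9 lines. In bacteria it is maintained through a high-copy ColE1/pUC-type origin and selected with ampicillin via the β-lactamase gene. For introduction into the fly genome the plasmid offers two routes. P element 5′ and 3′ ends allow transposase-mediated insertion, and a φC31 attB site allows site-specific integration. A mini-white gene provides an eye-colour marker for identifying transformants.

The payload is a Streptococcus pyogenes Cas9 coding sequence flanked by two pieces of yeast GAL4: a truncated DNA-binding domain segment upstream and a larger GAL4 fragment downstream. These flanks most plausibly act as homology arms, so that homology-directed repair of a cut Gal4 transgene places T2A-Cas9 within the Gal4 reading frame. The T2A peptide named in the catalogue entry is not annotated separately in the feature table. It would cause ribosomal skipping, releasing Cas9 as a separate protein under whatever enhancer originally drove Gal4.

A dU6-3 RNA polymerase III promoter and two tracrRNA scaffold fragments point to guide RNA expression units, presumably targeting Gal4, although the record does not state the guide targets. An mTagBFP2 coding sequence is also present and probably serves as a fluorescent marker, but its promoter and exact role are not annotated. A short hsp70 promoter fragment is also detected. The stated use is generating Cas9 lines for tissue-specific mutagenesis in Drosophila.
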