Features (pLannotate 1.2.2; 20 found; start..end, strand, type, name):
      1..233     -  misc_feature   P element 3' end: P element 3' end
    246..686     +  CDS            GAL4 DNA binding domain: DNA binding domain of the GAL4 transcriptional activator; Saccharomyces cerevisiae GAL4 (truncated)
   1440..5543    +  CDS            cas9: CAS9_STRP1 - Also known as csn1 From Streptococcus pyogenes serotype M1.
   5875..7137    +  CDS            GAL4 (fragment): GAL4 transcriptional activator; Saccharomyces cerevisiae GAL4
   7137..7164    +  promoter       hsp70 promoter (fragment): Drosophila melanogaster hsp70Bb promoter
   8331..8374    +  misc_RNA       tracrRNA (fragment): trans-activating CRISPR RNA for the Streptococcus pyogenes CRISPR/Cas9 system
   8410..8830    +  promoter       dU6-3 promoter: RNA polymerase III promoter for Drosophila U6-3 snRNA (Port et al., 2014)
   8869..8912    +  misc_RNA       tracrRNA (fragment): trans-activating CRISPR RNA for the Streptococcus pyogenes CRISPR/Cas9 system
  11008..11718   +  CDS            mTagBFP2: mTagBFP2 is a basic (constitutively fluorescent) blue fluorescent protein published in 2011, derived from Entacmaea quadricolor. It is reported to be a very rapidly-maturing monomer with very low acid sensitivity.
  12393..16512   +  gene           mini-white: white; This modified version of the white gene lacks part of the first intron.
  16523..17108   -  misc_feature   P element 5' end: No description available
  17109..17337   -  CDS            mini-white (fragment): Drosophila white gene eye color pigment; white; This is a modified version of the white gene lacking part of the first intron.
  17343..17931   -  rep_origin     ori: high-copy-number ColE1/pMB1/pBR322/pUC origin of replication
  18102..18962   -  CDS            AmpR: β-lactamase; bla; confers resistance to ampicillin, carbenicillin, and related antibiotics
  18963..19067   -  promoter       AmpR promoter: bla
  19162..19197   +  CDS            rop (fragment): Rop protein, which maintains plasmids at low copy number; rop
  19299..19349   +  misc_feature   bom (fragment): basis of mobility region from pBR322
  19542..19611   -  protein_bind   attB: attB site for the φC31 integrase (Groth et al., 2000) phage φC31 integrase
  19631..19653   +  misc_feature   bom (fragment): basis of mobility region from pBR322
  19652..1       -  gene           mini-white (fragment) (across the origin): white; This modified version of the white gene lacks part of the first intron.
>Addgene plasmid #194768 | pHACK(Gal4)-DONR(T2A-Cas9) | addgene full sequence | sequence record 381830 | Addgene NGS Result
CATGATGAAATAACATAAGGTGGTCCCGTCGGCAAGAGACATCCACTTAACGTATGCTTGCAATAAGTGC
GAGTGAAAGGAATAGTATTCTGAGTGTCGTATTGAGTCTGAGTGAGACAGCGATATGATTGTTGATTAAC
CCTTAGCATGTCCGTGGGGTTTGAATTAACTCATAATATTAATTAGACGAAATTATTTTTAAAGTTTTAT
TTTTAATAATTTGCGAGTACGCAAAGCTTGGCTGCATGAAGCTACTGTCTTCTATCGAACAAGCATGCGA
TATTTGCCGACTTAAAAAGCTCAAGTGCTCCAAAGAAAAACCGAAGTGCGCCAAGTGTCTGAAGAACAAC
TGGGAGTGTCGCTACTCTCCCAAAACCAAAAGGTCTCCGCTGACTAGGGCACATCTGACAGAAGTGGAAT
CAAGGCTAGAAAGACTGGAACAGCTATTTCTACTGATTTTTCCTCGAGAAGACCTTGACATGATTTTGAA
AATGGATTCTTTACAGGATATAAAAGCATTGTTAACAGGATTATTTGTACAAGATAATGTGAATAAAGAT
GCCGTCACAGATAGATTGGCTTCAGTGGAGACTGATATGCCTCTAACATTGAGACAGCATAGAATAAGTG
CGACATCATCATCGGAAGAGAGTAGTAACAAAGGTCAAAGACAGTTGACTGTATCGATTGACTCGGCAGC
TCATCATGATAACTCCACAATTCCGTTGGATTTTATGCCCAGGGATGCTCTTCATGGATTTGATTGGTCT
GAAGAGGATGACATGTCGGATGGCTTGCCCTTCCTGAAAACGGACCCCAACAATAATGGGTTCTTTGGCG
ACGGTTCTCTCTTATGTATTCTTCGATCTATTGGCTTTAAACCGGAAAATTACACGAACTCTAACGTTAA
CAGGCTCCCGACCATGATTACGGATAGATACACGTTGGCTTCTAGATCCACAACATCCCGTTTACTTCAA
AGTTATCTCAATAATTTTCACCCCTACTGCCCTATCGTGCACTCACCGACGCTAATGATGTTGTATAATA
ACCAGATTGAAATCGCGTCGAAGGATCAATGGCAAATCCTTTTTAACTGCATATTAGCCATTGGAGCCTG
GTGTATAGAGGGGGAATCTACTGATATAGATGTTTTTTACTATCAAAATGCTAAATCTCATTTGACGAGC
AAGGTCTTCGAGTCAGGTTCCATAATTTTGGTGACAGCCCTACATCTTCTGTCGCGATATACACAGTGGA
GGCAGAAAACAAATACTAGCTATAATTTTCACAGCTTTTCCATAAGAATGGCCATATCATTGGGCTTGAA
TAGGGACCTCCCCTCGTCCTTCAGTGATAGCAGCGGAGAGGGCAGAGGAAGTCTGCTAACATGCGGTGAC
GTCGAGGAGAATCCTGGCCCAGGAAGCGGAGGCGCTAGCATGGACAAGAAGTACTCCATTGGGCTCGATA
TCGGCACAAACAGCGTCGGCTGGGCCGTCATTACGGACGAGTACAAGGTGCCGAGCAAAAAATTCAAAGT
TCTGGGCAATACCGATCGCCACAGCATAAAGAAGAACCTCATTGGCGCCCTCCTGTTCGACTCCGGGGAG
ACGGCCGAAGCCACGCGGCTCAAAAGAACAGCACGGCGCAGATATACCCGCAGAAAGAATCGGATCTGCT
ACCTGCAGGAGATCTTTAGTAATGAGATGGCTAAGGTGGATGACTCTTTCTTCCATAGGCTGGAGGAGTC
CTTTTTGGTGGAGGAGGATAAAAAGCACGAGCGCCACCCAATCTTTGGCAATATCGTGGACGAGGTGGCG
TACCATGAAAAGTACCCAACCATATATCATCTGAGGAAGAAGCTTGTAGACAGTACTGATAAGGCTGACT
TGCGGTTGATCTATCTCGCGCTGGCGCATATGATCAAATTTCGGGGACACTTCCTCATCGAGGGGGACCT
GAACCCAGACAACAGCGATGTCGACAAACTCTTTATCCAACTGGTTCAGACTTACAATCAGCTTTTCGAA
GAGAACCCGATCAACGCATCCGGAGTTGACGCCAAAGCAATCCTGAGCGCTAGGCTGTCCAAATCCCGGC
GGCTCGAAAACCTCATCGCACAGCTCCCTGGGGAGAAGAAGAACGGCCTGTTTGGTAATCTTATCGCCCT
GTCACTCGGGCTGACCCCCAACTTTAAATCTAACTTCGACCTGGCCGAAGATGCCAAGCTTCAACTGAGC
AAAGACACCTACGATGATGATCTCGACAATCTGCTGGCCCAGATCGGCGACCAGTACGCAGACCTTTTTT
TGGCGGCAAAGAACCTGTCAGACGCCATTCTGCTGAGTGATATTCTGCGAGTGAACACGGAGATCACCAA
AGCTCCGCTGAGCGCTAGTATGATCAAGCGCTATGATGAGCACCACCAAGACTTGACTTTGCTGAAGGCC
CTTGTCAGACAGCAACTGCCTGAGAAGTACAAGGAAATTTTCTTCGATCAGTCTAAAAATGGCTACGCCG
GATACATTGACGGCGGAGCAAGCCAGGAGGAATTTTACAAATTTATTAAGCCCATCTTGGAAAAAATGGA
CGGCACCGAGGAGCTGCTGGTAAAGCTTAACAGAGAAGATCTGTTGCGCAAACAGCGCACTTTCGACAAT
GGAAGCATCCCCCACCAGATTCACCTGGGCGAACTGCACGCTATACTCAGGCGGCAAGAGGATTTCTACC
CCTTTTTGAAAGATAACAGGGAAAAGATTGAGAAAATCCTCACATTTCGGATACCCTACTATGTAGGCCC
CCTCGCCCGGGGAAATTCCAGATTCGCGTGGATGACTCGCAAATCAGAAGAGACCATCACTCCCTGGAAC
TTCGAGGAAGTCGTGGATAAGGGGGCCTCTGCCCAGTCCTTCATCGAAAGGATGACTAACTTTGATAAAA
ATCTGCCTAACGAAAAGGTGCTTCCTAAACACTCTCTGCTGTACGAGTACTTCACAGTTTATAACGAGCT
CACCAAGGTCAAATACGTCACAGAAGGGATGAGAAAGCCAGCATTCCTGTCTGGAGAGCAGAAGAAAGCT
ATCGTGGACCTCCTCTTCAAGACGAACCGGAAAGTTACCGTGAAACAGCTCAAAGAAGACTATTTCAAAA
AGATTGAATGTTTCGACTCTGTTGAAATCAGCGGAGTGGAGGATCGCTTCAACGCATCCCTGGGAACGTA
TCACGATCTCCTGAAAATCATTAAAGACAAGGACTTCCTGGACAATGAGGAGAACGAGGACATTCTTGAG
GACATTGTCCTCACCCTTACGTTGTTTGAAGATAGGGAGATGATTGAAGAACGCTTGAAAACTTACGCTC
ATCTCTTCGACGACAAAGTCATGAAACAGCTCAAGAGGCGCCGATATACAGGATGGGGGCGGCTGTCAAG
AAAACTGATCAATGGGATCCGAGACAAGCAGAGTGGAAAGACAATCCTGGATTTTCTTAAGTCCGATGGA
TTTGCCAACCGGAACTTCATGCAGTTGATCCATGATGACTCTCTCACCTTTAAGGAGGACATCCAGAAAG
CACAAGTTTCTGGCCAGGGGGACAGTCTTCACGAGCACATCGCTAATCTTGCAGGTAGCCCAGCTATCAA
AAAGGGAATACTGCAGACCGTTAAGGTCGTGGATGAACTCGTCAAAGTAATGGGAAGGCATAAGCCCGAG
AATATCGTTATCGAGATGGCCCGAGAGAACCAAACTACCCAGAAGGGACAGAAGAACAGTAGGGAAAGGA
TGAAGAGGATTGAAGAGGGTATAAAAGAACTGGGGTCCCAAATCCTTAAGGAACACCCAGTTGAAAACAC
CCAGCTTCAGAATGAGAAGCTCTACCTGTACTACCTGCAGAACGGCAGGGACATGTACGTGGATCAGGAA
CTGGACATCAATCGGCTCTCCGACTACGACGTGGATCATATCGTGCCCCAGTCTTTTCTCAAAGATGATT
CTATTGATAATAAAGTGTTGACAAGATCCGATAAAAATAGAGGGAAGAGTGATAACGTCCCCTCAGAAGA
AGTTGTCAAGAAAATGAAAAATTATTGGCGGCAGCTGCTGAACGCCAAACTGATCACACAACGGAAGTTC
GATAATCTGACTAAGGCTGAACGAGGTGGCCTGTCTGAGTTGGATAAAGCAGGCTTCATCAAAAGGCAGC
TTGTTGAGACACGCCAGATCACCAAGCACGTGGCCCAAATTCTCGATTCACGCATGAACACCAAGTACGA
TGAAAATGACAAACTGATTCGAGAGGTGAAAGTTATTACTCTGAAGTCTAAGCTGGTCTCAGATTTCAGA
AAGGACTTTCAGTTTTATAAGGTGAGAGAGATCAACAATTACCACCATGCGCATGATGCCTACCTGAATG
CAGTGGTAGGCACTGCACTTATCAAAAAATATCCCAAGCTTGAATCTGAATTTGTTTACGGAGACTATAA
AGTGTACGATGTTAGGAAAATGATCGCAAAGTCTGAGCAGGAAATAGGCAAGGCCACCGCTAAGTACTTC
TTTTACAGCAATATTATGAATTTTTTCAAGACCGAGATTACACTGGCCAATGGAGAGATTCGGAAGCGAC
CACTTATCGAAACAAACGGAGAAACAGGAGAAATCGTGTGGGACAAGGGTAGGGATTTCGCGACAGTCCG
GAAGGTCCTGTCCATGCCGCAGGTGAACATCGTTAAAAAGACCGAAGTACAGACCGGAGGCTTCTCCAAG
GAAAGTATCCTCCCGAAAAGGAACAGCGACAAGCTGATCGCACGCAAAAAAGATTGGGACCCCAAGAAAT
ACGGCGGATTCGATTCTCCTACAGTCGCTTACAGTGTACTGGTTGTGGCCAAAGTGGAGAAAGGGAAGTC
TAAAAAACTCAAAAGCGTCAAGGAACTGCTGGGCATCACAATCATGGAGCGATCAAGCTTCGAAAAAAAC
CCCATCGACTTTCTCGAGGCGAAAGGATATAAAGAGGTCAAAAAAGACCTCATCATTAAGCTTCCCAAGT
ACTCTCTCTTTGAGCTTGAAAACGGCCGGAAACGAATGCTCGCTAGTGCGGGCGAGCTGCAGAAAGGTAA
CGAGCTGGCACTGCCCTCTAAATACGTTAATTTCTTGTATCTGGCCAGCCACTATGAAAAGCTCAAAGGG
TCTCCCGAAGATAATGAGCAGAAGCAGCTGTTCGTGGAACAACACAAACACTACCTTGATGAGATCATCG
AGCAAATAAGCGAATTCTCCAAAAGAGTGATCCTCGCCGACGCTAACCTCGATAAGGTGCTTTCTGCTTA
CAATAAGCACAGGGATAAGCCCATCAGGGAGCAGGCAGAAAACATTATCCACTTGTTTACTCTGACCAAC
TTGGGCGCGCCTGCAGCCTTCAAGTACTTCGACACCACCATAGACAGAAAGCGGTACACCTCTACAAAGG
AGGTCCTGGACGCCACACTGATTCATCAGTCAATTACGGGGCTCTATGAAACAAGAATCGACCTCTCTCA
GCTCGGTGGAGACGGAGGATCCGGACCACCAAAGAAGAAGCGTAAGGTCTACCCATACGACGTCCCAGAC
TACGCCTAACCGGTATCGATACCGTCGACTAAAGCCAAATAGAAAATTATTCAGTTCCTGGCTTAAGTTT
TTAAAAGTGATATTATTTATTTGGTTGTAACCAACCAAAAGAATGTAAATAACTAATACATAATTATGTT
AGTTTTAAGTTAGCAACAAATTGATTTTAGCTATATTAGCTACTTGGTTAATAAATAGAATATATTTATT
TAAAGATAATTGCGTTTTTATTGTCAGGGAGTGAGTTTGCTTAAAAACTCGTTTAGATCCACCGCATGGC
ATCATTGAAACAGCAAGGCTCTTACAAGTTTTCACAAAAATCTATGAACTAGACAAAACAGTAACTGCAG
AAAAAAGTCCTATATGTGCAAAAAAATGCTTGATGATTTGTAATGAGATTGAGGAGGTTTCGAGACAGGC
ACCAAAGTTTTTACAAATGGATATTTCCACCACCGCTCTAACCAATTTGTTGAAGGAACACCCTTGGCTA
TCCTTTACAAGATTCGAACTGAAGTGGAAACAGTTGTCTCTTATCATTTATGTATTAAGAGATTTTTTCA
CTAATTTTACCCAGAAAAAGTCACAACTAGAACAGGATCAAAATGATCATCAAAGTTATGAAGTTAAACG
ATGCTCCATCATGTTAAGCGATGCAGCACAAAGAACTGTTATGTCTGTAAGTAGCTATATGGACAATCAT
AATGTCACCCCATATTTTGCCTGGAATTGTTCTTATTACTTGTTCAATGCAGTCCTAGTACCCATAAAGA
CTCTACTCTCAAACTCAAAATCGAATGCTGAGAATAACGAGACCGCACAATTATTACAACAAATTAACAC
TGTTCTGATGCTATTAAAAAAACTGGCCACTTTTAAAATCCAGACTTGTGAAAAATACATTCAAGTACTG
GAAGAGGTATGTGCGCCGTTTCTGTTATCACAGTGTGCAATCCCATTACCGCATATCAGTTATAACAATA
GTAATGGTAGCGCCATTAAAAATATTGTCGGTTCTGCAACTATCGCCCAATACCCTACTCTTCCGGAGGA
AAATGTCAACAATATCAGTGTTAAATATGTTTCTCCTGGCTCAGTAGGGCCTTCACCTGTGCCATTGAAA
TCAGGAGCAAGTTTCAGTGATCTAGTCAAGCTGTTATCTAACCGTCCACCCTCTCGTAACTCTCCAGTGA
CAATACCAAGAAGCACACCTTCGCATCGCTCAGTCACGCCTTTTCTAGGGCAACAGCAACAGCTGCAATC
ATTAGTGCCACTGACCCCGTCTGCTTTGTTTGGTGGCGCCAATTTTAATCAAAGTGGGAATATTGCTGAT
AGCTCATTGTCCTTCACTTTCACTAACAGTAGCAACGGTCCGAACCTCATAACAACTCAAACAAATTCTC
AAGCGCTTTCACAACCAATTGCCTCCTCTAACGTTCATGATAACTTCATGAATAATGAAATCACGGCTAG
TAAAATTGATGATGGTAATAATTCAAAACCACTGTCACCTGGTTGGACGGACCAAACTGCGTATAACAAA
GTGAACACGTCGCTAAGCGAAAGCCCGTTTTGTCATCGCTTTTTGTCGGGTCTCAGTTGTGGATCGAAAA
CCCGGAGAGTAACCCCTTGACCCCTTGTCAGTTTCCGCATGCTCCAGCCCTTGTCCTCATATTTTCCAAT
CGTTTTTGGCGTTTTTAGCTGCGGCCATTGAATGTTCAAAAATTATTGTAAACTTTTCAGACCCCCTCCG
TGTGTGTGTGTGTGTGTGTGCTTCTGTGTATGTGGAAAAGTTCGAATTCTAGTTGGGAAATCAATTAAAA
GCGCTTGTTGGACTCGCACCACAACTTTCCCTTTCGATCGCCCCTGCGGCTTGGTTCAACTGGTCAAGGC
CTCTAGCTCCCGAAAACCGTCGAAAATTGGTTTGGCACTTTTTATAGCCACCCAATATAATACCAAGTTC
AGACAGAAATTGATATGGGTATTGGACTGATCAATAACTTAAGTTCCCTCACTGAATTATCCTTAACTCT
TGTGCATGCCTATTTATGTGAAAACAATCAAAATTACTCAATTATGTATGCACAGGTATTGAAAGCTCCC
ACTATTTAGTTTTTGTTTTAATTATCTGTCTTTAGAACTTTAAATGGAAAAACATGACTTATATGTATGA
ACAAAAATTCCAATCGATCACTTTAGGCGGCCGCCAATGCCAACAGAAGCATTATTTTTTTCCTTTCCCG
ATCTCTCAAGCACACTCAGTTGATCTCAGTCGCAAAACTCGTTACTCACTCTTAATATTTCCTCTTCTTT
GCACTTTCCTGGTGGAATGCATTCTCTATTTTCCTCTCCCTACTGCACATACTCTTTGAGCTCTCTAGCA
GATACCCTAACAATTTCTAATCATCCACGAATAATAAACAAAGATTTCTAATATCTTAAACCTGTTTTAT
ATACTTATTATTCAAAAAAAAAAGTGTGGCAAAAAAAAAGAGCACTTCAACGTTTGTTGAACAAAGGATA
TAATTTTGTAAGGGTATCTAGAAGTTTTCATGCCTCTCTTCATCCACTCTTCTCAACCTCATGCGATAGC
TGCTGCGCTCTCTCGTTTATCGTTCGGTTGAGGTTTTATAATTCTCAAATACTTTTTCCCGAAGTGGTGC
CTTTAAATAGCGTATATGAGTGGAAGACTTTCGATGTGCAGCGTACCACAACGTTTAAGAGCTATGCTGG
AAACAGCATAGCAAGTTTAAATAAGGCTAGTCCGTTATCAACTTTGCTGGAAACAGCAAAGTGGCACCGA
GTCGGTGCTTTTTTTGCTCACCTGTGATTGCTCCTACTCAAATACAAAAACATCAAATTTTCTGTCAATA
AAGCATATTTATTTATATTTATTTTACAGGAAAGAATTCCTTTTAAAGTGTATTTTAACCTATAATGAAA
AACGATTAAAAAAAATACATAAAATAATTCGAAAATTTTTGAATAGCCCAGGTTGATAAAAATTCATTTC
ATACGTTTTATAACTTATGCCCCTAAGTATTTTTTGACCATAGTGTTTCAATTCTACATTAATTTTACAG
AGTAGAATGAAACGCCACCTACTCAGCCAAGAGGCGAAAAGGTTAGCTCGCCAAGCAGAGAGGGCGCCAG
TGCTCACTACTTTTTATAATTCTCAACTTCTTTTTCCAGACTCAGTTCGTATATATAGACCTATTTTCAA
TTTAACGTCGTGTATTCTGAGAAAGCTGGAGTTTAAGAGCTATGCTGGAAACAGCATAGCAAGTTTAAAT
AAGGCTAGTCCGTTATCAACTTTGCTGGAAACAGCAAAGTGGCACCGAGTCGGTGCTTTTTTTGCCTACC
TGGAGCCTGAGAGTTGTTCAATAAAATAAAAATGTTTCGTTTTTTTGCTTTCGCCAGTATTTATTATTTT
TCATCAATATGTATTCAATTTGGTATGTATTTACGCGTGGCTTGCTGTTCTTCGCGTTCAAAATCTCCAG
CTCCATTTTGCTTTCGGTGCGCTTGCAATCAGTACTGTCCAAAATCGAAAATCGCCGAACCGTAGTGTGA
CCGTGCGGGGCTCTGCGAAAATAAACTTTTTTAGGTATATGGCCACACACGGGGAAAGCACAGTGGATTA
TATGTATTAATATATTATGCAGGTTTTCATTACTTATCCAGATGTAAGCCCACTTAAAGCGATTTAACAA
TTATTTGCCGAAAGAGTATAAACAAATTTCACATAAAAATGGATTAAGAAAAGCTTGTGTAAGATTATGC
GCAGCGTTGCCAGATAGCTCCATTTAAAACACTTCAAAAACAATAAGTTTAGAAAATATATACATAAATA
GCAGTCGTTGCCGCAACGCTCAACACATCACACTTTTAAAACACCCTTTACCTACACAGAATTACTTTTT
AAATTTCCAGTCAAGCTGCGAGTTTCAAAATTATAGCCGGTAGAGAAGACAGTGCTATTTCAAAAGCAAA
CTAACAAGGGTCTTAAATTTCAAAACACCAATCCTAACAAGCCTTGGACTTTTGTAAGTTTAGATCAAAG
GTGGCATTGCATTCAATGTCATGGTAAGAAGTAGGTCGTCTAGGTAGAAATCCTCATTCAGCCGGTCAAG
TCAGTACGAGAAAGGTCTCAATTTGAAATTGTCTTAAAAATATTTTATTGTTTTGTACTGTGGTGAGTTT
AAACGAAAAACACAAAAAAAAAGTGATACACAGAAATCATAAAAAATTTTAATACAAGGTATTCGTACGT
ATCAAAAACATTTCGGCACAATTTTTTTTCTCTGTACTAAAGTGTTACGAACACTACGGTATTTTTTAGT
GATTTTCAACGGACACCGAAGGTATATAAACAGCGTTCGCGAACGGTCGCCTTCAAAACCAATTGACATT
TGCAGCAGCAAGTACAAGTAGAAAGTAAAGCGCAATCAGCGAAAAATTTATACTTAATTGTTGGTGATTA
AAGTACAATTAAAAGAACATTCTCGAAAGTCACAAGAAACGTAAGTTTTTAACTCGCTGTTACCAATTAG
TAATAAGAGCAACAAGACGTTGAGTAATTTCAAGAAAAACTGCATTTCAAGGTCTTTGTTCGGCCATTTT
TTTTTTATTCAACGCTCTACGTAATTACAAAATAAGAAATTGGCAGCCACGCATCTTGTTTTCCCAATGA
ATTGGCATCAAAACGCAAACAAATCTATAAATAAAACTTGCGTGTTGATTTTCGCCAAGATTTATTGGCA
AATTGTGAAATTCGCAGTGACGCATTTGAAAATTCGAGAAATCACGAACGCACTCGAGCATTTGTGTGCA
TGTTATTAGTTAGTTGTTTAGTTAATTGAAGTATTTTACCAACGAAATCCACTTATTTTTAGCTGAAATA
GAGTAGGTTGCTTAAACAAAGCCACGTCTGAAAATTTCTTATTGCTTGTAGTTGTGACGTCACCATATAC
ACACAAAATAATGTGTATGCATGCGTTTCAGCTGTGTATATATACATGCACACACTCGCATTATGAAAAC
GATGACGAGCAACGGAACAGGTTTCTCAACTACCTTTGTTCCTGTTTCTTCGCTTTCCTTTGTTCCAATA
TTCGTAGAGGGTTAATAGGGGTTTCTCAACAAAGTTGGCGTCGATAAATAAGTTTCCCATTTTTATTCCC
CAGCCAGGAAGTTAGTTTCAATAGTTTTGTAATTTCAACGAAACTCATTTGATTTCGTACTAATTTTCCA
CATCTCTATTTTCTGCCCGCAGAATAATCCAACTGAATAGGGAATTGGGAACTTAAAAAAAAAAATCAAA
ATGAGCGGTACCGATCGCAGCCCCCCCAAGAAGAAGCGCAAGGTGGAGTTCGGATCCGGTGGCGGCGGAA
GTGGAGGTGGAGGCTCGATGGTGTCCAAGGGCGAGGAGCTGATCAAGGAGAACATGCACATGAAGCTGTA
CATGGAGGGCACCGTGGACAACCACCACTTCAAGTGCACCTCCGAGGGCGAGGGCAAGCCCTACGAGGGC
ACCCAGACCATGCGCATCAAGGTGGTGGAGGGCGGCCCCCTGCCCTTCGCCTTCGACATCCTGGCCACCT
CCTTCCTGTACGGCTCCAAGACCTTCATCAACCACACCCAGGGCATCCCCGACTTCTTCAAGCAGTCCTT
CCCCGAGGGCTTCACCTGGGAGCGCGTGACCACCTACGAGGACGGCGGCGTGCTGACCGCCACCCAGGAC
ACCTCCCTGCAAGACGGCTGCCTGATCTACAACGTGAAGATCCGCGGCGTGAACTTCACCTCCAACGGCC
CCGTGATGCAGAAGAAGACCCTGGGCTGGGAGGCCTTCACCGAGACCCTGTACCCCGCCGACGGCGGCCT
GGAGGGCCGCAACGACATGGCCCTGAAGCTGGTGGGCGGCTCCCACCTGATCGCCAACGCCAAGACCACC
TACCGCTCCAAGAAGCCCGCCAAGAACCTGAAGATGCCCGGCGTGTACTACGTGGACTACCGCCTGGAGC
GCATCAAGGAGGCCAACAACGAGACCTACGTGGAGCAGCACGAGGTGGCCGTGGCCCGCTACTGCGACCT
GCCCTCCAAGCTGGGCCACAAGCTGAACTAATCTAGAATTAATTAACTAAGCCAGTCGGCAATCGGACGC
CTTCGAAACATGCAACACTAATGTTTAATTCAGATTTCAGCAGAGACAAGCTAAAACACCGACGAGTTGT
AATCATTTCTGTGCGCCAGCATATATTTCTTATATACAACGTAATACATAATTATGTAATTCTAGCATCT
CCCCAACACTCACATACAAACAAACAAAAAATACAAACACACAAAACGTATTTACCCGCACGCATCCTTG
GCGAGGTTGAGTATGAAACAAAAACAAAACTTAATTTAGAGCAAAGTAATTACACGAATAAATTTAATAA
AAAAAAACTATAATAAAAACGCCAATCATGTTATTTCCAAAAAAAAAAAAAAAAAAACTAGACGAGATGT
TTGCGCTTGTGTCGATGAATGTAAAGAATTGCAACTACATAGATGGTAATTAATTTCAGCTGTAAGAAGT
ACAAGTTTTTCATAATTGTGAGAAAAGTGCAGTAGTATCGCTTAAAGTTCAGTTTTAATCAGGGCATTTA
GCAGCTCGAACCCAATGTATTTGTAAGCCCAATAAACGTGTAAATGCCTAGAGCAAAATATCACAACTGT
AGCTTTTCATCCGAAAGATAATAATGAATAGACTGACCTGACGTTTTTCAAAATGCGACTAGTGGCCTAA
TTCTAGTATGTATGTAAGTTAATAAAACCCATTTTTGCGGAAAGTAGATAAAAAAAACATTTTTTTTTTT
TACTGCACTGGATATCATTGAACTTATCTGATCAGTTTTAAATTTACTTCGATCCAAGGGTATTTGATGT
ACCAGGTTCTTTCGATTACCTCTCACTCAAAATGACATTCCACTCAAAGTCAGCGCTGTTTGCCTCCTTC
TCTGTCCACAGAAATATCGCCGTCTCTTTCGCCGCTGCGTCCGCTATCTCTTTCGCCACCGTTTGTAGCG
TTACGTAGCGTCAATGTCCGCCTTCAGTTGCATTTTGTCAGCGGTTTCGTGACGAAGCTCCAAGCGGTTT
ACGCCATCAATTAAACACAAAGTGCTGTGCCAAAACTCCTCTCGCTTCTTATTTTTGTTTGTTTTTTGAG
TGATTGGGGTGGTGATTGGTTTTGGGTGGGTAAGCAGGGGAAAGTGTGAAAAATCCCGGCAATGGGCCAA
GAGGATCAGGAGCTATTAATTCGCGGAGGCAGCAAACACCCATCTGCCGAGCATCTGAACAATGTGAGTA
GTACATGTGCATACATCTTAAGTTCACTTGATCTATAGGAACTGCGATTGCAACATCAAATTGTCTGCGG
CGTGAGAACTGCGACCCACAAAAATCCCAAACCGCAATTGCACAAACAAATAGTGACACGAAACAGATTA
TTCTGGTAGCTGTTCTCGCTATATAAGACAATTTTTGAGATCATATCATGATCAAGACATCTAAAGGCAT
TCATTTTCGACTATATTCTTTTTTACAAAAAATATAACAACCAGATATTTTAAGCTGATCCTAGATGCAC
AAAAAATAAATAAAAGTATAAACCTACTTCGTAGGATACTTCGGGGTACTTTTTGTTCGGGGTTAGATGA
GCATAACGCTTGTAGTTGATATTTGAGATCCCCTATCATTGCAGGGTGACAGCGGAGCGGCTTCGCAGAG
CTGCATTAACCAGGGCTTCGGGCAGGCCAAAAACTACGGCACGCTCCGGCCACCCAGTCCGCCGGAGGAC
TCCGGTTCAGGGAGCGGCCAACTAGCCGAGAACCTCACCTATGCCTGGCACAATATGGACATCTTTGGGG
CGGTCAATCAGCCGGGCTCCGGATGGCGGCAGCTGGTCAACCGGACACGCGGACTATTCTGCAACGAGCG
ACACATACCGGCGCCCAGGAAACATTTGCTCAAGAACGGTGAGTTTCTATTCGCAGTCGGCTGATCTGTG
TGAAATCTTAATAAAGGGTCCAATTACCAATTTGAAACTCAGTTTGCGGCGTGGCCTATCCGGGCGAACT
TTTGGCCGTGATGGGCAGTTCCGGTGCCGGAAAGACGACCCTGCTGAATGCCCTTGCCTTTCGATCGCCG
CAGGGCATCCAAGTATCGCCATCCGGGATGCGACTGCTCAATGGCCAACCTGTGGACGCCAAGGAGATGC
AGGCCAGGTGCGCCTATGTCCAGCAGGATGACCTCTTTATCGGCTCCCTAACGGCCAGGGAACACCTGAT
TTTCCAAGCCATGGTGCGGATGCCACGACATCTGACCTATCGGCAGCGAGTGGCCCGCGTGGATCAGGTG
ATCCAGGAGCTTTCGCTCAGCAAATGTCAGCACACGATCATCGGTGTGCCCGGCAGGGTGAAAGGTCTGT
CCGGCGGAGAAAGGAAGCGTCTGGCATTCGCCTCCGAGGCTCTAACCGATCCGCCGCTTCTGATCTGCGA
TGAGCCCACCTCCGGACTGGACTCCTTTACCGCCCACAGCGTCGTCCAGGTGCTGAAGAAGCTGTCGCAG
AAGGGCAAGACCGTCATCCTGACCATTCATCAGCCGTCTTCCGAGCTGTTTGAGCTCTTTGACAAGATCC
TTCTGATGGCCGAGGGCAGGGTAGCTTTCTTGGGCACTCCCAGCGAAGCCGTCGACTTCTTTTCCTAGTG
AGTTCGATGTGTTTATTAAGGGTATCTAGTATTACATAACATCTCAACTCCTATCCAGCGTGGGTGCCCA
GTGTCCTACCAACTACAATCCGGCGGACTTTTACGTACAGGTGTTGGCCGTTGTGCCCGGACGGGAGATC
GAGTCCCGTGATCGGATCGCCAAGATATGCGACAATTTTGCCATTAGCAAAGTAGCCCGGGATATGGAGC
AGTTGTTGGCCACCAAAAATCTGGAGAAGCCACTGGAGCAGCCGGAGAATGGGTACACCTACAAGGCCAC
CTGGTTCATGCAGTTCCGGGCGGTCCTGTGGCGATCCTGGCTGTCGGTGCTCAAGGAACCACTCCTCGTA
AAAGTGCGACTTATTCAGACAACGGTGAGTGGTTCCAGTGGAAACAAATGATATAACGCTTACAATTCTT
GGAAACAAATTCGCTAGATTTTAGATAGAATTGCCTGATTCCACACCCTTCTTAGTTTTTTTCAATGAGA
TGTATAGTTTATAGTTTTGCAGAAGATAAATAAATTTCATTTAACTCGCGAATATTAATGAGATGCGAGT
AACATTTTAATTTGCAGATGGTTGCCATCTTGATTGGCCTCATCTTTTTGGGCCAACAACTCACGCAAGT
GGGTGTGATGAATATCAACGGAGCCATCTTCCTCTTCCTGACCAACATGACCTTTCAAAACGTCTTTGCC
ACGATAAATGTAAGTCATGTTTAGAATACATTTGCATTTCAATAATTTACTAACTTTCTAATGAATCGAT
TCGATTTAGGTGTTCACCTCAGAGCTGCCAGTTTTTATGAGGGAGGCCCGAAGTCGACTTTATCGCTGTG
ACACATACTTTCTGGGCAAAACGATTGCCGAATTGCCGCTTTTTCTCACAGTGCCACTGGTCTTCACGGC
GATTGCCTATCCGATGATCGGACTGCGGGCCGGAGTGCTGCACTTCTTCAACTGCCTGGCGCTGGTCACT
CTGGTGGCCAATGTGTCAACGTCCTTCGGATATCTAATATCCTGCGCCAGCTCCTCGACCTCGATGGCGC
TGTCTGTGGGTCCGCCGGTTATCATACCATTCCTGCTCTTTGGCGGCTTCTTCTTGAACTCGGGCTCGGT
GCCAGTATACCTCAAATGGTTGTCGTACCTCTCATGGTTCCGTTACGCCAACGAGGGTCTGCTGATTAAC
CAATGGGCGGACGTGGAGCCGGGCGAAATTAGCTGCACATCGTCGAACACCACGTGCCCCAGTTCGGGCA
AGGTCATCCTGGAGACGCTTAACTTCTCCGCCGCCGATCTGCCGCTGGACTACGTGGGTCTGGCCATTCT
CATCGTGAGCTTCCGGGTGCTCGCATATCTGGCTCTAAGACTTCGGGCCCGACGCAAGGAGTAGCCGACA
TATATCCGAAATAACTGCTTGTTTTTTTTTTTTACCATTATTACCATCGTGTTTACTGTTTATTGCCCCC
TCAAAAAGCTAATGTAATTATATTTGTGCCAATAAAAACAAGATATGACCTATAGAATACAAGTATTTCC
CCTTCGAACATCCCCACAAGTAGACTTTGGATTTGTCTTCTAACCAAAAGACTTACACACCTGCATACCT
TACATCAAAAACTCGTTTATCGCTACATAAAACACCGGGATATATTTTTTATATACATACTTTTCAAATC
GCGCGCCCTCTTCATAATTCACCTCCACCACACCACGTTTCGTAGTTGCTCTTTCGCTGTCTCCCACCCG
CTCTCCGCAACACATTCACCTTTTGTTCGACGACCTTGGAGCGACTGTCGTTAGTTCCGCGCGATTCGGT
TCGCTCAAATGGTTCCGAGTGGTTCATTTCGTCTCAATAGAAATTAGTAATAAATATTTGTATGTACAAT
TTATTTGCTCCAATATATTTGTATATATTTCCCTCACAGCTATATTTATTCTAATTTAATATTATGACTT
TTTAAGGTAATTTTTTGTGACCTGTTCGGAGTGATTAGCGTTACAATTTGAACTGAAAGTGACATCCAGT
GTTTGTTCCTTGTGTAGATGCATCTCAAAAAAATGGTGGGCATAATAGTGTTGTTTATATATATCAAAAA
TAACAACTATAATAATAAGAATACATTTAATTTAGAAAATGCTTGGATTTCACTGGAACTAGAATTAATT
CGGCTGCTGCTCTAAACGACGCATTTCGTACTCCAAAGTACGAATTTTTTCCCTCAAGCTCTTATTTTCA
TTAAACAATGAACAGGACCTAACGCACAGTCACGTTATTGTTTACATAAATGATTTTTTTTACTATTCAA
ACTTACTCTGTTTGTGTACTCCCACTGGTATAGCCTTCTTTTATCTTTTCTGGTTCAGGCTCTATCACTT
TACTAGGTACGGCATCTGCGTTGAGTCGCCTCCTTTTAAATGTCTGACCTTTTGCAGGTGCAGCCTTCCA
CTGCGAATCATTAAAGTGGGTATCACAAATTTGGGAGTTTTCACCAAGGCTGCACCCAAGGCTCTGCTCC
CACAATTTTCTCTTAATAGCACACTTCGGCACGTGAATTAATTTTACTCCAGTCACAGCTTTGCAGCAAA
ATTTGCAATATTTCATTTTTTTTTATTCCACGTAAGGGTTAATGTTTTCAAAAAAAAATTCGTCCGCACA
CAACCTTTCCTCTCAACAAGCAAACGTGCACTGAATTTAAGTGTATACTTCGGTAAGCTTCGGCTATCGA
CGGGACCACCTTATGTTATTTCATCATGGGCCAGACCCACGTAGTCCAGCGGCAGATCGGCGGCGGAGAA
GTTAAGCGTCTCCAGGATGACCTTGCCCGAACTGGGGCACGTGGTGTTCGACGATGTGCAGCTAATTTCG
CCCGGCTCCACGTCCGCCCATTGGTTAATCAGCAGACCCTCGTTGGCGTAACGGAACCATGAGAGGTACG
ACAACCATTTGAGGTATACTGGCACCGAGCCCGAGTTCAAGAAGAAGGCGTTTTTCCATAGGCTCCGCCC
CCCTGACGAGCATCACAAAAATCGACGCTCAAGTCAGAGGTGGCGAAACCCGACAGGACTATAAAGATAC
CAGGCGTTTCCCCCTGGAAGCTCCCTCGTGCGCTCTCCTGTTCCGACCCTGCCGCTTACCGGATACCTGT
CCGCCTTTCTCCCTTCGGGAAGCGTGGCGCTTTCTCATAGCTCACGCTGTAGGTATCTCAGTTCGGTGTA
GGTCGTTCGCTCCAAGCTGGGCTGTGTGCACGAACCCCCCGTTCAGCCCGACCGCTGCGCCTTATCCGGT
AACTATCGTCTTGAGTCCAACCCGGTAAGACACGACTTATCGCCACTGGCAGCAGCCACTGGTAACAGGA
TTAGCAGAGCGAGGTATGTAGGCGGTGCTACAGAGTTCTTGAAGTGGTGGCCTAACTACGGCTACACTAG
AAGAACAGTATTTGGTATCTGCGCTCTGCTGAAGCCAGTTACCTTCGGAAAAAGAGTTGGTAGCTCTTGA
TCCGGCAAACAAACCACCGCTGGTAGCGGTGGTTTTTTTGTTTGCAAGCAGCAGATTACGCGCAGAAAAA
AAGGATCTCAAGAAGATCCTTTGATCTTTTCTACGGGGTCTGACGCTCAGTGGAACGAAAACTCACGTTA
AGGGATTTTGGTCATGAGATTATCAAAAAGGATCTTCACCTAGATCCTTTTAAATTAAAAATGAAGTTTT
AAATCAATCTAAAGTATATATGAGTAAACTTGGTCTGACAGTTACCAATGCTTAATCAGTGAGGCACCTA
TCTCAGCGATCTGTCTATTTCGTTCATCCATAGTTGCCTGACTCCCCGTCGTGTAGATAACTACGATACG
GGAGGGCTTACCATCTGGCCCCAGTGCTGCAATGATACCGCGAGACCCACGCTCACCGGCTCCAGATTTA
TCAGCAATAAACCAGCCAGCCGGAAGGGCCGAGCGCAGAAGTGGTCCTGCAACTTTATCCGCCTCCATCC
AGTCTATTAATTGTTGCCGGGAAGCTAGAGTAAGTAGTTCGCCAGTTAATAGTTTGCGCAACGTTGTTGC
CATTGCTACAGGCATCGTGGTGTCACGCTCGTCGTTTGGTATGGCTTCATTCAGCTCCGGTTCCCAACGA
TCAAGGCGAGTTACATGATCCCCCATGTTGTGCAAAAAAGCGGTTAGCTCCTTCGGTCCTCCGATCGTTG
TCAGAAGTAAGTTGGCCGCAGTGTTATCACTCATGGTTATGGCAGCACTGCATAATTCTCTTACTGTCAT
GCCATCCGTAAGATGCTTTTCTGTGACTGGTGAGTACTCAACCAAGTCATTCTGAGAATAGTGTATGCGG
CGACCGAGTTGCTCTTGCCCGGCGTCAATACGGGATAATACCGCGCCACATAGCAGAACTTTAAAAGTGC
TCATCATTGGAAAACGTTCTTCGGGGCGAAAACTCTCAAGGATCTTACCGCTGTTGAGATCCAGTTCGAT
GTAACCCACTCGTGCACCCAACTGATCTTCAGCATCTTTTACTTTCACCAGCGTTTCTGGGTGAGCAAAA
ACAGGAAGGCAAAATGCCGCAAAAAAGGGAATAAGGGCGACACGGAAATGTTGAATACTCATACTCTTCC
TTTTTCAATATTATTGAAGCATTTATCAGGGTTATTGTCTCATGAGCGGATACATATTTGAATGTATTTA
GAAAAATAAACAAATAGGGGTTCCGCGCACATTTCCCCGAAAAGTGCCACCTGACGTCTAAGAAACCATT
ATTATCATGACATTAACCTATAAAAATAGGCGTATCACGAGGCCCTTTCGTCTCGCGCGTTTCGGTGATG
ACGGTGAAAACCTCTGACACATGCAGCTCCCGGAGACGGTCACAGCTTGTCTGTAAGCGGATGCCGGGAG
CAGACAAGCCCGTCAGGGCGCGTCAGCGGGTGTTGGCGGGTGTCGGGGCTGGCTTAACTATGCGGCATCA
GAGCAGATTGTACTGAGAGTGCACCATATCGACATGCCCGCCGTGACCGTCGAGAACCCGCTGACGCTGC
CCCGCGTATCCGCACCCGCCGACGCCGTCGCACGTCCCGTGCTCACCGTGACCACCGCGCCCAGCGGTTT
CGAGGGCGAGGGCTTCCCGGTGCGCCGCGCGTTCGCCGGGATCAACTACCGCCACCTCGACCCGTTCATC
ATGATGGACCAGATGGGTGAGGTGGAGTACGCGCCCGGGGAGCCCAAGGGCACGCCCTGGCACCCGCACC
GCGGCTTCGAGACCGTGACCTACATCGTCGATATGCGGTGTGAAATACCGCACCGAATCGCGCGGAACTA
ACGACAGTCGCTCCAAGGTCGTCGAACAAAAGGTGAATGTGTTGCGGAGAGCGGGTGGGAGACAGCGAAA
GAGCAACTACGAAACGTGGTGTGGTGGAGGTGAATTATGAAGAGGGCGCGCGATTTGAAAAGTATGTATA
TAAAAAATATATCCCGGTGTTTTATGTAGCGATAAACGAGTTTTTGATGTAAGGTATGCAGGTGTGTAAG
TCTTTTGGTTAGAAGACAAATCCAAAGTCTACTTGTGGGGATGTTCGAAGGGGAAATACTTGTATTCTAT
AGGTCATATCTTGTTTTTATTGGCACAAATATAATTACATTAGCTTTTTGAGGGGGCAATAAACAGTAAA
CACGATGGTAATAATGGTAAAAAAAAAAAACAAGCAGTTATTTCGGATATATGTCGGCTACTCCTTGCGT
CGGGCCCGAAGTCTTAGAGCCAGATATGCGAGCACCCGGAAGCTCACGATGAGAATGGCCAGAC
